>Addgene plasmid #244839 | pEM4_CL7_Bac_2NLS-WT (LbCas12a)-4NLS | addgene full sequence | sequence record 486521 | Addgene NGS Result
CGACTCCTGCATTAGGAAGCAGCCCAGTAGTAGGTTGAGGCCGTTGAGCACCGCCGCCGCAAGGAATGGT
GTGGTTGACAATTAATCATCGGCTCGTATAATGTGTAATTGTGAGCGGATAACAATTTGATGTGCTAGCG
CATATCCAGTGTAGTAAGGCAAGTCCCTTCAAGAGTTATCGTTGATACCCCTCGTAGTGCACATTCCTTT
AACGCTTCAAAATCTGTAAAGCACGCCATATCGCCGAAAGGCACACTTAATTATTAAGAGGTAATACACC
ATGAAATCTTCTCACCATCACCATCACCATGGTTCTAGCAAAAGCAATGAACCGGGTAAAGCAACCGGTG
AAGGTAAACCGGTTAATAACAAATGGCTGAACAATGCCGGTAAAGATCTGGGTAGTCCGGTTCCGGATCG
TATTGCAAATAAACTGCGTGATAAAGAATTCGAGAGCTTCGATGATTTTCGTGAAACCTTTTGGGAAGAA
GTTAGCAAAGATCCTGAACTGAGCAAACAGTTTAGCCGCAATAACAATGATCGTATGAAAGTTGGTAAAG
CACCGAAAACACGTACCCAGGATGTTAGCGGTAAACGTACCTCATTTGAACTGAATCATCAGAAACCGAT
TGAACAGAATGGTGGCGTTTATGATATGGATAACATTAGCGTTGTTACCCCGAAACGCAACATTGATATT
GAAGGCGGTGGTGGTGGTTCTTTGGAGGTTTTGTTCCAGGGTCCAAACGCGACACCAAAGAAAAAGCGTA
AAGTCGGGGGATCTCCGAAAAAGAAACGGAAAGTAGGTATCCACGGAGTCCCAGCAGCTACCATGAGCAA
ACTGGAGAAGTTCACGAACTGTTATTCTCTGTCGAAAACCTTACGTTTTAAGGCCATTCCGGTAGGTAAA
ACGCAAGAAAATATCGACAATAAACGTCTACTGGTTGAAGATGAAAAGCGTGCCGAAGATTATAAAGGTG
TTAAAAAGCTGCTTGATCGCTATTACCTGTCTTTTATCAACGATGTTCTGCATTCCATCAAATTGAAAAA
CTTGAATAATTACATCTCGTTATTTCGCAAAAAAACCCGTACCGAAAAAGAAAACAAGGAGCTGGAAAAC
CTTGAAATTAATCTGCGTAAAGAAATCGCGAAAGCATTTAAAGGTAATGAAGGATATAAATCTCTGTTTA
AAAAAGACATTATTGAAACCATCCTGCCTGAGTTCTTGGATGATAAAGATGAAATTGCCCTGGTTAATAG
CTTTAATGGCTTTACGACTGCATTTACCGGCTTTTTTGATAACCGTGAAAACATGTTCAGCGAAGAAGCG
AAATCGACTTCCATTGCCTTCCGTTGCATTAATGAAAACCTGACCCGCTACATTTCTAATATGGACATCT
TTGAAAAAGTTGATGCCATTTTCGACAAACATGAAGTTCAAGAAATCAAAGAAAAGATTTTAAACTCCGA
TTATGATGTTGAAGATTTCTTTGAGGGAGAATTTTTCAATTTTGTTCTCACCCAAGAGGGTATTGATGTA
TATAACGCCATTATCGGAGGATTTGTTACGGAATCAGGCGAAAAGATTAAAGGACTGAATGAATACATTA
ATTTATACAATCAGAAAACCAAACAGAAATTGCCAAAATTCAAACCACTGTATAAACAGGTATTAAGCGA
CCGTGAATCCTTGTCCTTTTATGGCGAAGGCTATACAAGCGATGAAGAGGTGCTCGAAGTATTCCGTAAT
ACTTTGAACAAAAACTCGGAAATCTTCTCCAGCATTAAAAAACTGGAAAAATTGTTTAAAAATTTCGATG
AATATAGTAGCGCAGGCATCTTCGTCAAAAATGGCCCTGCGATTTCAACCATTTCTAAAGACATTTTCGG
TGAATGGAACGTGATCCGCGATAAATGGAACGCGGAGTATGACGACATTCATCTGAAAAAAAAAGCCGTT
GTTACCGAAAAGTATGAAGATGACCGCCGCAAGAGCTTTAAAAAAATTGGTAGTTTCTCACTGGAACAGT
TACAAGAATATGCAGACGCCGATCTGTCGGTTGTGGAAAAGTTAAAAGAGATTATTATCCAGAAAGTCGA
TGAAATTTATAAAGTGTACGGCTCCAGCGAAAAGCTCTTTGATGCCGACTTTGTTTTAGAAAAATCGCTG
AAAAAAAACGATGCCGTGGTGGCCATCATGAAAGATCTGTTGGATTCGGTCAAATCGTTCGAAAACTATA
TCAAGGCGTTCTTTGGCGAAGGGAAAGAAACCAATCGTGACGAATCGTTCTATGGCGATTTTGTGTTGGC
GTATGATATTCTTCTGAAAGTAGATCACATCTATGATGCTATCCGCAACTACGTGACCCAGAAACCGTAT
TCGAAGGATAAATTTAAGCTGTATTTTCAAAACCCTCAGTTTATGGGTGGCTGGGATAAAGATAAAGAAA
CCGACTACCGCGCGACGATCTTGCGCTATGGCTCTAAGTACTATTTAGCCATCATGGATAAAAAGTATGC
AAAATGCCTCCAGAAAATCGATAAGGATGATGTCAACGGGAACTACGAAAAAATCAACTACAAACTCTTG
CCTGGCCCGAATAAAATGCTGCCGAAAGTCTTTTTTTCCAAAAAATGGATGGCCTATTATAACCCTTCCG
AAGATATTCAGAAGATTTACAAGAACGGTACCTTTAAAAAAGGTGACATGTTTAATCTGAATGACTGTCA
CAAGCTTATTGATTTCTTCAAAGATAGTATTTCTCGCTACCCTAAATGGTCAAACGCGTACGATTTTAAT
TTCTCAGAAACAGAGAAATACAAAGATATTGCGGGGTTTTATCGCGAAGTCGAAGAACAAGGGTATAAGG
TGTCGTTCGAATCGGCTTCCAAAAAGGAAGTGGATAAACTTGTTGAAGAAGGCAAACTCTATATGTTCCA
GATCTACAACAAAGATTTCTCCGACAAGAGCCATGGCACGCCGAACTTACATACCATGTACTTTAAATTA
CTGTTCGATGAAAATAATCATGGTCAGATTCGCTTGAGCGGTGGCGCCGAACTGTTTATGCGCCGCGCAT
CATTGAAAAAGGAAGAACTTGTTGTGCACCCAGCAAACAGTCCGATTGCAAACAAAAATCCGGATAACCC
GAAGAAGACTACCACCTTAAGCTATGATGTATATAAAGATAAACGTTTTAGCGAAGATCAGTATGAACTC
CACATTCCGATCGCGATTAACAAATGTCCTAAGAACATCTTTAAAATCAATACCGAGGTTCGTGTACTGC
TCAAACACGACGACAACCCCTATGTTATTGGCATTGACCGCGGCGAACGCAACCTGCTGTATATTGTCGT
TGTGGATGGCAAAGGTAACATTGTTGAACAGTATAGCCTTAATGAAATCATCAATAATTTCAACGGCATT
CGTATTAAAACGGACTATCATAGCCTGCTGGACAAAAAAGAGAAAGAACGCTTCGAAGCCCGTCAGAATT
GGACCTCTATCGAAAATATCAAGGAACTGAAAGCTGGGTACATTTCTCAAGTGGTCCACAAGATTTGCGA
ACTGGTGGAAAAGTATGACGCGGTGATCGCACTGGAGGATCTGAATTCGGGCTTTAAAAATAGCCGTGTG
AAGGTGGAGAAACAGGTTTACCAAAAGTTCGAAAAAATGCTGATTGACAAACTTAATTACATGGTGGACA
AAAAATCTAATCCATGTGCGACCGGCGGGGCTCTCAAAGGCTATCAGATTACGAATAAATTCGAAAGCTT
CAAATCCATGTCTACCCAGAACGGATTTATCTTTTACATCCCCGCCTGGCTGACTTCCAAAATTGATCCG
AGTACCGGTTTTGTTAATCTGCTGAAAACCAAATATACGTCGATCGCCGATTCAAAAAAATTCATTAGCA
GCTTCGACCGTATTATGTACGTCCCGGAAGAAGACCTGTTCGAATTCGCCCTTGACTATAAAAATTTCTC
GCGTACGGATGCCGATTATATCAAAAAATGGAAACTGTACAGCTACGGCAACCGCATCCGCATTTTTCGC
AACCCAAAGAAGAACAACGTATTTGACTGGGAGGAAGTTTGCTTGACGAGCGCTTACAAAGAGCTCTTTA
ACAAATATGGGATCAATTATCAGCAAGGGGACATCCGTGCGTTGCTGTGTGAGCAGTCAGATAAAGCGTT
CTACAGCTCTTTCATGGCTTTAATGTCGCTGATGTTGCAGATGCGCAATTCGATCACTGGCCGCACCGAT
GTGGATTTCCTGATTAGCCCGGTCAAAAATAGCGATGGCATTTTTTACGATTCACGTAACTATGAAGCCC
AGGAAAACGCTATTCTGCCGAAGAACGCTGATGCGAACGGCGCGTACAATATTGCCCGTAAGGTACTGTG
GGCAATTGGTCAGTTCAAGAAAGCGGAAGATGAAAAGTTGGATAAGGTCAAAATTGCGATCTCGAATAAA
GAATGGCTGGAATATGCGCAGACCAGCGTGAAACATGGCGGATCACCGAAGAAGAAACGCAAAGTCGGAG
GTAGCCCTAAGAAGAAGCGTAAGGTTGGGGGGTCGCCAAAGAAGAAACGTAAAGTTGGGGGCTCGCCGAA
AAAGAAACGCAAGGTGTAATAGGTAATCTCTGCTTAAAAGCACAGAATCTAAGATCCCTGCCATTTGGCG
GGGATTTTTTTATTTGTTTTCAGGAAATAAATAATCGATCGCGTAATAAAATCTATTATTATTTTTGTGA
AGAATAAATTTGGGTGCAATGAGAATGCGCAGGCCCTTTCGTCTCGCGCGTTTCGGTGATGACGGTGAAA
ACCTCTGACACATGTCGAGTAAGGATCTCCAGGCATCAAATAAAACGAAAGGCTCAGTCGAAAGACTGGG
CCTTTCGTTTTATCTGTTGTTTGTCGGTGAACGCTCTCGTCGACACTATGGTTGCTTTGACGTATGCGGT
GTGAAATACCGCACAGATGCGTAAGGAGAAAATACCGCATCAGGCGTCAGGTGGCACTTTTCGGGGAAAT
GTGCGCGGAACCCCTATTTGTTTATTTTTCTAAATACATTCAAATATGTATCCGCTCATGAGACAATAAC
CCTGATAAATGCTTCAATAATATTGAAAAAGGAAGAGTATGAGTATTCAACATTTCCGTGTCGCCCTTAT
TCCCTTTTTTGCGGCATTTTGCCTTCCTGTTTTTGCTCACCCAGAAACGCTGGTGAAAGTAAAAGATGCT
GAAGATCAGTTGGGTGCACGAGTGGGTTACATCGAACTGGATCTCAACAGCGGTAAGATCCTTGAGAGTT
TTCGCCCCGAAGAACGTTTTCCAATGATGAGCACTTTTAAAGTTCTGCTATGTGGCGCGGTATTATCCCG
TATTGACGCCGGGCAAGAGCAACTCGGTCGCCGCATACACTATTCTCAGAATGACTTGGTTGAGTACTCA
CCAGTCACAGAAAAGCATCTTACGGATGGCATGACAGTAAGAGAATTATGCAGTGCTGCCATAACCATGA
GTGATAACACTGCGGCCAACTTACTTCTGACAACGATCGGAGGACCGAAGGAGCTAACCGCTTTTTTGCA
CAACATGGGGGATCATGTAACTCGCCTTGATCGTTGGGAACCGGAGCTGAATGAAGCCATACCAAACGAC
GAGCGTGACACCACGATGCCTGTAGCAATGGCAACAACGTTGCGCAAACTATTAACTGGCGAACTACTTA
CTCTAGCTTCCCGGCAACAATTAATAGACTGGATGGAGGCGGATAAAGTTGCAGGACCACTTCTGCGCTC
GGCCCTTCCGGCTGGCTGGTTTATTGCTGATAAATCTGGAGCCGGTGAGCGTGGGTCTCGCGGTATCATT
GCAGCACTGGGGCCAGATGGTAAGCCCTCCCGTATCGTAGTTATCTACACGACGGGGAGTCAGGCAACTA
TGGATGAACGAAATAGACAGATCGCTGAGATAGGTGCCTCACTGATTAAGCATTGGTAACTGTCAGACCA
AGTTTACTCATATATACTTTAGATTGATTTAAAACTTCATTTTTAATTTAAAAGGATCTAGGTGAAGATC
CTTTTTGATAATCTCATGACCAAAATCCCTTAACGTGAGTTTTCGTTCCACTGAGCGTCAGACCCCGTAG
AAAAGATCAAAGGATCTTCTTGAGATCCTTTTTTTCTGCGCGTAATCTGCTGCTTGCAAACAAAAAAACC
ACCGCTACCAGCGGTGGTTTGTTTGCCGGATCAAGAGCTACCAACTCTTTTTCCGAAGGTAACTGGCTTC
AGCAGAGCGCAGATACCAAATACTGTTCTTCTAGTGTAGCCGTAGTTAGGCCACCACTTCAAGAACTCTG
TAGCACCGCCTACATACCTCGCTCTGCTAATCCTGTTACCAGTGGCTGCTGCCAGTGGCGATAAGTCGTG
TCTTACCGGGTTGGACTCAAGACGATAGTTACCGGATAAGGCGCAGCGGTCGGGCTGAACGGGGGGTTCG
TGCACACAGCCCAGCTTGGAGCGAACGACCTACACCGAACTGAGATACCTACAGCGTGAGCTATGAGAAA
GCGCCACGCTTCCCGAAGGGAGAAAGGCGGACAGGTATCCGGTAAGCGGCAGGGTCGGAACAGGAGAGCG
CACGAGGGAGCTTCCAGGGGGAAACGCCTGGTATCTTTATAGTCCTGTCGGGTTTCGCCACCTCTGACTT
GAGCGTCGATTTTTGTGATGCTCGTCAGGGGGGCGGAGCCTATGGAAAAACGCCAGCAACGCGGCCTTTT
TACGGTTCCTGGCCTTTTGCTGGCCTTTTGCTCACATAGTCATGCCCCGCGCCCACCGGAAGGAGCTGAC
TGGGTTGAAGGCTCTCAAGGGCATCGGTCGAGATCCCGGTGCCTAATGAGTGAGCTAACTTACATTAATT
GCGTTGCGCTCACTGCCCGCTTTCCAGTCGGGAAACCTGTCGTGCCAGCTGCATTAATGAATCGGCCAAC
GCGCGGGGAGAGGCGGTTTGCGTATTGGGCGCCAGGGTGGTTTTTCTTTTCACCAGTGAGACGGGCAACA
GCTGATTGCCCTTCACCGCCTGGCCCTGAGAGAGTTGCAGCAAGCGGTCCACGCTGGTTTGCCCCAGCAG
GCGAAAATCCTGTTTGATGGTGGTTAACGGCGGGATATAACATGAGCTGTCTTCGGTATCGTCGTATCCC
ACTACCGAGATATCCGCACCAACGCGCAGCCCGGACTCGGTAATGGCGCGCATTGCGCCCAGCGCCATCT
GATCGTTGGCAACCAGCATCGCAGTGGGAACGATGCCCTCATTCAGCATTTGCATGGTTTGTTGAAAACC
GGACATGGCACTCCAGTCGCCTTCCCGTTCCGCTATCGGCTGAATTTGATTGCGAGTGAGATATTTATGC
CAGCCAGCCAGACGCAGACGCGCCGAGACAGAACTTAATGGGCCCGCTAACAGCGCGATTTGCTGGTGAC
CCAATGCGACCAGATGCTCCACGCCCAGTCGCGTACCGTCTTCATGGGAGAAAATAATACTGTTGATGGG
TGTCTGGTCAGAGACATCAAGAAATAACGCCGGAACATTAGTGCAGGCAGCTTCCACAGCAATGGCATCC
TGGTCATCCAGCGGATAGTTAATGATCAGCCCACTGACGCGTTGCGCGAGAAGATTGTGCACCGCCGCTT
TACAGGCTTCGACGCCGCTTCGTTCTACCATCGACACCACCACGCTGGCACCCAGTTGATCGGCGCGAGA
TTTAATCGCCGCGACAATTTGCGACGGCGCGTGCAGGGCCAGACTGGAGGTGGCAACGCCAATCAGCAAC
GACTGTTTGCCCGCCAGTTGTTGTGCCACGCGGTTGGGAATGTAATTCAGCTCCGCCATCGCCGCTTCCA
CTTTTTCCCGCGTTTTCGCAGAAACGTGGCTGGCCTGGTTCACCACGCGGGAAACGGTCTGATAAGAGAC
ACCGGCATACTCTGCGACATCGTATAACGTTACTGGTTTCACATTCACCACCCTGAATTGACTCTCTTCC
GGGCACTATCATGCCATACCGCGAAAGGTTTTGCGCCATTCGATGGTGTCCGGGATCTCGACGCTCTCCC
TTATG
Features (pLannotate 1.2.2; 17 found; start..end, strand, type, name):
     75..103     +  promoter       tac promoter: strong E. coli promoter; hybrid between the trp and lac UV5 promoters
    109..125     +  protein_bind   lac operator: The lac repressor binds to the lac operator to inhibit transcription in E. coli. This inhibition can be relieved by adding lactose or isopropyl-β-D-thiogalactopyranoside (IPTG). lac repressor encoded by lacI
    147..280     +  5'UTR          cspA 5'UTR: cspA; 5'UTR of the E. coli cold shock protein cspA gene (Mitta et al., 1997)
    293..310     +  CDS            6xHis: 6xHis affinity tag
    317..709     +  CDS            colE7 (fragment): CEA7_ECOLX - Also known as cea. Experimental evidence at protein level: Swiss-Prot protein existence level 1. Colicins are polypeptide toxins produced by and active against E.coli and closely related bacteria. From Escherichia coli.
   4647..4791    +  3'UTR          cspA 3'UTR: cspA; 3'UTR of the E. coli cold shock protein cspA gene (Mitta et al., 1997)
   4803..4838    +  CDS            rop (fragment): Rop protein, which maintains plasmids at low copy number; rop
   4867..4938    +  terminator     rrnB T1 terminator: transcription terminator T1 from the E. coli rrnB gene
   4963..5014    +  misc_feature   bom (fragment): basis of mobility region from pBR322
   5044..5148    +  promoter       AmpR promoter: bla
   5149..6009    +  CDS            AmpR: β-lactamase; bla; confers resistance to ampicillin, carbenicillin, and related antibiotics
   6180..6768    +  rep_origin     ori: high-copy-number ColE1/pMB1/pBR322/pUC origin of replication
   6826..6891    -  CDS            TcR (fragment): tetracycline efflux protein; tet; confers resistance to tetracycline
   6906..6927    -  protein_bind   CAP binding site: CAP binding activates transcription in the presence of cAMP. E. coli catabolite activator protein
   6940..8022    -  CDS            lacI: lac repressor; lacI; The lac repressor binds to the lac operator to inhibit transcription in E. coli. This inhibition can be relieved by adding lactose or isopropyl-β-D-thiogalactopyranoside (IPTG).
   8023..8100    -  promoter       lacI promoter: lacI
   8108..71      -  CDS            TcR (fragment) (across the origin): tetracycline efflux protein; tet; confers resistance to tetracycline
