[The description below was written by a language model from this plasmid's Addgene catalogue record and pLannotate feature annotations shown in this document.]
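Description:
pEM4_CL7_Bac_2NLS-WT (LbCas12a)-4NLS is an 8.1 kb bacterial expression plasmid for producing recombinant wild-type LbCas12a, the Cas12a nuclease from Lachnospiraceae bacterium, in E. coli. The catalogue lists a p2CT backbone. It is propagated as a high-copy plasmid from a ColE1/pUC-type origin and selected with ampicillin through the bla (AmpR) gene. Short remnants of rop, bom and the tetracycline resistance gene are annotated but are only fragments left over from ancestral vectors.

The open reading frame is described as an N-terminal 10xHis tag followed by CL7, two SV40 nuclear localization signals, LbCas12a, and four further SV40 NLS copies at the C-terminus. CL7 is an engineered derivative of the colicin E7 DNase domain, used as a very high-affinity purification handle that binds its immunity protein Im7. The annotation picks it up as a colE7 fragment just downstream of a His tag. The Cas12a coding sequence and NLS repeats were not annotated, but they would fall in the large unannotated stretch between the colE7 fragment and the 3' UTR.

The catalogue and the feature table disagree on the promoter. The catalogue gives T7, whereas the sequence annotation shows a tac promoter with a lac operator, flanked by cspA 5' and 3' untranslated regions and an rrnB T1 terminator, with no T7 promoter detected. A plasmid-borne lacI gene supplies repressor, so expression should be IPTG-inducible.

The multiple NLS copies suit purified protein intended for delivery as ribonucleoprotein into eukaryotic cells. In its source study on directed evolution of Cas12a, the wild-type enzyme presumably serves as a reference for evolved variants.
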