Addgene plasmid #244839: pEM4_CL7_Bac_2NLS-WT (LbCas12a)-4NLS
Purpose: Bacterial expression of wild-type LbCas12a with 2xSV40 NLS at N-terminus and 4xSV40 at C-terminus
Depositing lab: Jennifer Doudna. Depositing organization: University of California, Berkeley. Publication: Directed evolution expands CRISPR-Cas12a genome-editing capacity. Ma E, Chen K, Shi H, Wasko KM, Esain-Garcia I, Trinidad MI, Zhou K, Ye J, Doudna JA. Nucleic Acids Res. 2025 Jul 8;53(13):gkaf649. doi: 10.1093/nar/gkaf649. PubMed 40671523.
Backbone
  Vector backbone: p2CT
  Vector type: Bacterial Expression, CRISPR
Growth in bacteria
  Bacterial resistance: Ampicillin, 100 μg/mL
  Growth temperature: 37°C
  Growth strain: DH5alpha
  Copy number: High Copy
Gene/Insert
  Gene/Insert name: LbCas12a
  Species: Lachnospiraceae bacterium
  Promoter: T7
  Tag / fusion protein: 10xHis-CL7-2xSV40 NLS (N terminal on insert); 4xSV40 NLS (C terminal on insert)
  Cloning method: Gibson Cloning
Terms and licenses: Academic/Nonprofit Terms; Industry Terms: Not Available to Industry
How to cite: pEM4_CL7_Bac_2NLS-WT (LbCas12a)-4NLS was a gift from Jennifer Doudna (Addgene plasmid # 244839 ; http://n2t.net/addgene:244839 ; RRID:Addgene_244839)
